>Addgene plasmid #91090 | pMOD_C2616 | addgene full sequence | sequence record 182055 | Addgene NGS Result
GCCTTGACGGCAAAATCCCTTAACGTGAGTTTTCGTTCCACTGAGCGTCAGACCCCGTAGAAAAGATCAA
AGGATCTTCTTGAGATCCTTTTTTTCTGCGCGTAATCTGCTGCTTGCAAACAAAAAAACCACCGCTACCA
GCGGTGGTTTGTTTGCCGGATCAAGAGCTACTAACTCTTTTTCCGAAGGTAACTGGCTTCAGCAGAGCGC
AGATACCAAATACTGTTCTTCTAGTGTAGCCGTAGTTAGGCCACCACTTCAAGAACTCTGTAGCACCGCC
TACATACCTCGCTCTGCTAATCCTGTTACCAGTGGCTGCTGCCAGTGGCGATAAGTCGTGTCTTACCGGG
TTGGACTCAAGACGATAGTTACCGGATAAGGCGCAGCGGTCGGGCTGAACGGGGGGTTCGTGCTCACAGC
CCAGCTTGGAGCGAACGACCTACACCGAACTGAGATACCTACAGCGTGAGCTATGAGAAAGCGCCACGCT
TCCCGAAGGGAGAAAGGCGGACAGGTATCCGGTAAGCGGCAGGGTCGGAACAGGAGAGCGCACGAGGGAG
CTTCCAGGGGGAAACGCCTGGTATCTTTATAGTCCTGTCGGGTTTCGCCACCTCTGACTTGAGCGTCGAT
TTTTGTGATGCTCGTCAGGGGGGCGGAGCCTATGGAAAAACGCCAGCAACGCGGCCTTTTTACGGTTCCT
GGCCTTTTGCTGGCCTTTTGCTCACATGTTCTTTCCTGCGTTATCCCCTGATTCTGTGGATAACCGTATT
ACCGCCTTTGAGTGAGCTGATACCGCTCGCCGCAGCCGAACGACCGAGCGCAGCGAGTCAGTGAGCGAGG
AAGCGGAAGAGCGCCCACCTGCAACGCCGGCGCCATGGATGTTGTTGTTACCAGAAAGTAAATAAATGTT
CAATCTCTGATGTTCTCAAGTAAGTGAGTTTTATTGGGAATAATATTAACTTATGTTCTTCTTGCATTTG
ATTTCTTTGCCGCTCTCTTCTTCTATCTTAAATCTGTGTATACTATTTCACTATTGGGCTTTTTATTAGT
CTATAATGGGACTCAAAATAAGGCTTTGGCCCACATCAAAAAGATAAGTCACAAATCAAAACTAAATTCA
GAGTCTTTTCTCCCACATCGGTCACTGTACTCATTTTGTGTTTGTTTATATATTACACGAACCGATCTTT
GGTACGGAGACCTTATATTCCCCAGAACATCAGGTTAATGGCGTTTTTGATGTCATTTTCGCGGTGGCTG
AGATCAGCCACTTCTTCCCCGATAACGGAAACCGGCACACTGGCCATATCGGTGGTCATCATGCGCCAGC
TTTCATCCCCGATATGCACCACCGGGTAAAGTTCACGGGAGACTTTATCTGACAGCAGACGTGCACTGGC
CAGGGGGATCACCATCCGTCGCCCGGGCGTGTCAATAATATCACTCTGTACATCCACAAACAGACGATAA
CGGCTCTCTCTTTTATAGGTGTAAACCTTAAACTGCATTTCACCAGCCCCTGTTCTCGTCAGCAAAAGAG
CCGTTCATTTCAATAAACCGGGCGACCTCAGCCATCCCTTCCTGATTTTCCGCTTTCCAGCGTTCGGCAC
GCAGACGACGGGCTTCATTCTGCATGGTTGTGCTTACCAGACCGGAGATATTGACATCATATATGCCTTG
AGCAACTGATAGCTGTCGCTGTCAACTGTCACTGTAATACGCTGCTTCATAGCATACCTCCTTTTGACAT
ACTTCGGGTATACATATCAGTATATATTCTTATACCGCAAAAATCAGCGCGCAAATACGCATACTGTTAT
CTGGCTTGGTCTCTGTTTTAGAGCTAGAAATAGCAAGTTAAAATAAGGCTAGTCCGTTATCAACTTGAAA
AAGTGGCACCGAGTCGGTGCTTTTTTTCGCGCGTAGTCCTCGGTAATATCGCAGAACAAAAGTACCTGAT
ATCGAGTGTACTTCAAGTCACACCGGCGAGTGACTAGCAGGTGATGAAAAGCCTTAGGGTCAGGTGGCAC
TTTTCGGGGAAATGTGCGATGAACCCCTATTTGTTTATTTTTCTAAATACATTCAAATATGTATCCGCTA
ATGAGACAATAACCCTGATAAATGCTTCAATTATATTGAAAAAGGAAGAGTATGAGTATCCAACATTTCC
GTGTCGCCCTTATTCCCTTTTTTGCGGCCTTCTGCCTTCCTGTTTTTGCTCACCCAGAAACGCTGGTGAA
AGTAAAAGATGCTGAAGATCAGTTGGGTGCCCGAGTGGGTTACATTGAACTGGATCTCAACAGCGGCAAA
ATCTTAGAGAGTTTTCGCCCCGAAGAACGCTTCCCAATGATGAGCACTTTCAAAGTTCTGCTATGTGGCG
CGGTGTTATCCCGTATTGATGCTGGGCAAGAGCAACTCGGTCGCCGCATACACTATTCTCAGAATGACTT
GGTTGAGTATTCACCAGTCACAGAAAAGCATCTTACGGATGGCATGACAGTAAGAGAATTATGTAGTGCT
GCCATAACCATGAGTGATAACACTGCGGCCAACTTACTTCTGACAACGATTGGAGGACCGAAGGAGCTAA
CCGCTTTTTTGCACAACATGGGGGATCATGTAACTCGCCTTGATCGTTGGGAACCGGAGCTGAATGAAGC
CATACCAAACGACGAGCGTGACACCACGATGCCTGTAGCAATGGCAACAACTCTCCGCAAACTATTAACT
GGCGAACTACTTACTCTTGCTTCACGCCAGCAACTCATTGACTGGATGGAGGCGGACAAAGTTGCAGGAC
CACTTCTGCGCTCGGCACTTCCGGCTGGCTGGTTTATTGCTGATAAATCTGGAGCCGGTGAGCGTGGCTC
TCGCGGTATCATTGCAGCACTGGGGCCAGATGGTAAGCCCTCCCGTATCGTAGTTATCTACACGACGGGG
AGTCAGGCAACTATGGATGAACGAAATAGACAGATCGCTGAGATAGGTGCCTCACTGATTAAGCATTGGT
AACTGTCAGACGAAGGGAAATAAATAGTAGCCCGCCTGATGTGCGGGCTTTTTTTTGGTGGTGGTTACCA
GTGTCGCTTAGCTACCGTAGGTCCTCTTAGGCGGTCCGATTAGCGACATAGTCATCAAT
Features (pLannotate 1.2.2; 7 found; start..end, strand, type, name):
     80..668     +  rep_origin     ori: high-copy-number ColE1/pMB1/pBR322/pUC origin of replication
   1206..1508    -  CDS            ccdB: CCDB_ECOLI - Also known as G, letB, letD. Experimental evidence at protein level: Swiss-Prot protein existence level 1. Toxic component of a type II toxin-antitoxin (TA) system, functioning in plasmid maintainence. Responsible for the post- segregational killing (PSK) of plasmid-free cells, also referred to as a plasmid addiction system. Half-life of over 2 hours. Cell killing by CcdB is accompanied by filamentation, defects in chromosome and plasmid segregation, defects in cell division, formation of anucleate cells, decreased DNA synthesis and plasmid loss. Interferes with the activity of DN
   1513..1671    -  CDS            ccdA (fragment): CCDA_ECO57 - Also known as H, letA. Experimental evidence at protein level: Swiss-Prot protein existence level 1. Antitoxin component of a type II toxin-antitoxin (TA) system which inhibits the post-segregational killing (PSK) of plasmid-free cells, also referred to as a plasmid addiction system. Binds to and blocks the activity of CcdB; will also remove bound CcdB protein from the CcdB-GyrA complex by forming a CcdA-CcdB complex, a process termed rejuvenation. Functions as a transcriptional corepressor for the ccdAB operon, repression also requires CcdB (By similarity). From Escherichia coli
   1762..1827    -  intron         PDK intron (fragment): pdk; modified pyruvate orthophosphate dikinase intron from Flaveria trinervia 3.0
   1835..1910    +  misc_RNA       gRNA scaffold: guide RNA scaffold for the Streptococcus pyogenes CRISPR/Cas9 system
   2051..2151    +  promoter       AmpR promoter: bla
   2152..3012    +  CDS            AmpR: β-lactamase; bla; confers resistance to ampicillin, carbenicillin, and related antibiotics
