[The description below was written by a language model from this plasmid's Addgene catalogue record and pLannotate feature annotations shown in this document.]
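Description:
pMOD_C2616 is a small (about 3.1 kb) "module C" plasmid from a modular plant genome-engineering toolkit, built on the pMOD_C0000 backbone and classed as a CRISPR vector. It is maintained in E. coli through a high-copy ColE1/pUC-type origin and selected with ampicillin via the bla gene under its native promoter. Because it carries an intact ccdB toxin gene, the uncut plasmid has to be propagated in a ccdB-tolerant strain.

The payload is a single guide RNA expression unit. According to the record, the At7SL promoter drives the cassette and a Pol III terminator ends it; this arrangement suits the production of short, uncapped guide transcripts in plant cells. Neither element was picked up by the automated annotation, so their positions are not shown in the feature table. Between the promoter region and the Streptococcus pyogenes Cas9 gRNA scaffold sits a BsaI-flanked ccdB cassette, annotated together with a ccdA fragment and a short match to a PDK intron fragment. Digestion with the type IIS enzyme BsaI releases this cassette so that a spacer can be inserted directly upstream of the scaffold. Loss of ccdB then provides negative selection against uncut parental plasmid in standard cloning strains.

The record also notes a BaeI site for inserting a gene-targeting donor template, so the same module can carry both a guide and a repair template. As a module plasmid, it is presumably an intermediate to be combined with other toolkit modules into a final plant transformation vector, although the record does not detail that assembly step.
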