Addgene plasmid #91090: pMOD_C2616
Purpose: Module C, Promoter: At7SL, Gene: BsaI ccdb cassette for single gRNA spacer cloning (+ BaeI site for GT donor cloning), Terminator: Pol III
Depositing lab: Daniel Voytas. Publication: A multi-purpose toolkit to enable advanced genome engineering in plants. Cermak T, Curtin SJ, Gil-Humanes J, Cegan R, Kono TJY, Konecna E, Belanto JJ, Starker CG, Mathre JW, Greenstein RL, Voytas DF. Plant Cell. 2017 May 18. pii: tpc.00922.2016. doi: 10.1105/tpc.16.00922. PubMed 28522548.
Backbone
  Vector backbone: pMOD_C0000
  Vector type: CRISPR
Growth in bacteria
  Bacterial resistance: Ampicillin, 100 μg/mL
  Growth temperature: 37°C
  Growth strain: ccdB Survival
  Copy number: High Copy
Gene/Insert
  Gene/Insert name: BsaI ccdb cassette for single gRNA spacer cloning (+ BaeI site for GT donor cloning)
  Species: Synthetic
  Promoter: At7SL
  Cloning method: Gibson Cloning
  Sequencing primers: 5′ unknown
Terms and licenses: Academic/Nonprofit Terms; Industry Terms: Not Available to Industry
How to cite: pMOD_C2616 was a gift from Daniel Voytas (Addgene plasmid # 91090 ; http://n2t.net/addgene:91090 ; RRID:Addgene_91090)
